>Addgene plasmid #187377 | pFPV25.1_dGFPmut3-AAV | addgene full sequence | sequence record 370383 | Addgene NGS Result
TTCCGCTTCCTCGCTCACTGACTCGCTGCGCTCGGTCGTTCGGCTGCGGCGAGCGGTATCAGCTCACTCA
AAGGCGGTAATACGGTTATCCACAGAATCAGGGGATAACGCAGGAAAGAACATGTGAGCAAAAGGCCAGC
AAAAGGCCAGGAACCGTAAAAAGGCCGCGTTGCTGGCGTTTTTCCATAGGCTCCGCCCCCCTGACGAGCA
TCACAAAAATCGACGCTCAAGTCAGAGGTGGCGAAACCCGACAGGACTATAAAGATACCAGGCGTTTCCC
CCTGGAAGCTCCCTCGTGCGCTCTCCTGTTCCGACCCTGCCGCTTACCGGATACCTGTCCGCCTTTCTCC
CTTCGGGAAGCGTGGCGCTTTCTCATAGCTCACGCTGTAGGTATCTCAGTTCGGTGTAGGTCGTTCGCTC
CAAGCTGGGCTGTGTGCACGAACCCCCCGTTCAGCCCGACCGCTGCGCCTTATCCGGTAACTATCGTCTT
GAGTCCAACCCGGTAAGACACGACTTATCGCCACTGGCAGCAGCCACTGGTAACAGGATTAGCAGAGCGA
GGTATGTAGGCGGTGCTACAGAGTTCTTGAAGTGGTGGCCTAACTACGGCTACACTAGAAGGACAGTATT
TGGTATCTGCGCTCTGCTGAAGCCAGTTACCTTCGGAAAAAGAGTTGGTAGCTCTTGATCCGGCAAACAA
ACCACCGCTGGTAGCGGTGGTTTTTTTGTTTGCAAGCAGCAGATTACGCGCAGAAAAAAAGGATCTCAAG
AAGATCCTTTGATCTTTTCTACGGGGTCTGACGCTCAGTGGAACGAAAACTCACGTTAAGGGATTTTGGT
CATGAGATTATCAAAAAGGATCTTCACCTAGATCCTTTTAAATTAAAAATGAAGTTTTAAATCAATCTAA
AGTATATATGAGTAAACTTGGTCTGACAGTTACCAATGCTTAATCAGTGAGGCACCTATCTCAGCGATCT
GTCTATTTCGTTCATCCATAGTTGCCTGACTCCCCGTCGTGTAGATAACTACGATACGGGAGGGCTTACC
ATCTGGCCCCAGTGCTGCAATGATACCGCGAGACCCACGCTCACCGGCTCCAGATTTATCAGCAATAAAC
CAGCCAGCCGGAAGGGCCGAGCGCAGAAGTGGTCCTGCAACTTTATCCGCCTCCATCCAGTCTATTAATT
GTTGCCGGGAAGCTAGAGTAAGTAGTTCGCCAGTTAATAGTTTGCGCAACGTTGTTGCCATTGCTGCAGG
CATCGTGGTGTCACGCTCGTCGTTTGGTATGGCTTCATTCAGCTCCGGTTCCCAACGATCAAGGCGAGTT
ACATGATCCCCCATGTTGTGCAAAAAAGCGGTTAGCTCCTTCGGTCCTCCGATCGTTGTCAGAAGTAAGT
TGGCCGCAGTGTTATCACTCATGGTTATGGCAGCACTGCATAATTCTCTTACTGTCATGCCATCCGTAAG
ATGCTTTTCTGTGACTGGTGAGTACTCAACCAAGTCATTCTGAGAATAGTGTATGCGGCGACCGAGTTGC
TCTTGCCCGGCGTCAACACGGGATAATACCGCGCCACATAGCAGAACTTTAAAAGTGCTCATCATTGGAA
AACGTTCTTCGGGGCGAAAACTCTCAAGGATCTTACCGCTGTTGAGATCCAGTTCGATGTAACCCACTCG
TGCACCCAACTGATCTTCAGCATCTTTTACTTTCACCAGCGTTTCTGGGTGAGCAAAAACAGGAAGGCAA
AATGCCGCAAAAAAGGGAATAAGGGCGACACGGAAATGTTGAATACTCATACTCTTCCTTTTTCAATATT
ATTGAAGCATTTATCAGGGTTATTGTCTCATGAGCGGATACATATTTGAATGTATTTAGAAAAATAAACA
AATAGGGGTTCCGCGCACATTTCCCCGAAAAGTGCCACCTGACGTCTAAGAAACCATTATTATCATGACA
TTAACCTATAAAAATAGGCGTATCACGAGGCCCTTTCGTCTTCAAGAATTCGAGCTCGGTACCCGGGGAT
CCCGGAGTTCATGCGTGATGCAATGAAAGTGCCGTTCTACTTCGGTGGGACCTCACTGCTTATCGTTGTT
GTCGTGATTATGGACTTTATGGCTCAAGTGCAAACTCTGATGATGTCCAGTCAGTATGAGTCTGCATTGA
AGAAGGCGAACCTGAAAGGCTACGGCCGTTAATTGGTCGCCTGAGAAGTTACGGAGAGTAAAA
[114 nt withheld, positions 2234-2347]
TGATTTTTTCGCATATTTTTCTTGCAAAGTTGGGTTGAGCTGGCTAGATTAGCCAGCCAATCTTTTGTAT
GTCTGTACGTTTCCATTTGAGTATCCTGAAAACGGGCTTTTCAGCATGGTACGTACATATTAAATAGTAG
GAGTGCATAGTGGCCCGTATAGCAGGCATTAACATTCCTGATCAGAAACACGCCGTGATCGCGTTAACTT
CGATCTACGGTGTCGGCAAGACCCGTTCTAAAGCCATCCTGGCTGCAGCGGGTATCGCTGAAAATGTTAA
GATCCTCTAGATTTAAGAAGGAGATATACATATGAGTAAAGGAGAAGAACTTTTCACTGGAGTTGTCCCA
ATTCTTGTTGAATTAGATGGTGATGTTAATGGGCACAAATTTTCTGTCAGTGGAGAGGGTGAAGGTGATG
CAACATACGGAAAACTTACCCTTAAATTTATTTGCACTACTGGAAAACTACCTGTTCCATGGCCAACACT
TGTCACTACTTTCGGTTATGGTGTTCAATGCTTTGCGAGATACCCAGATCATATGAAACAGCATGACTTT
TTCAAGAGTGCCATGCCCGAAGGTTATGTACAGGAAAGAACTATATTTTTCAAAGATGACGGGAACTACA
AGACACGTGCTGAAGTCAAGTTTGAAGGTGATACCCTTGTTAATAGAATCGAGTTAAAAGGTATTGATTT
TAAAGAAGATGGAAACATTCTTGGACACAAATTGGAATACAACTATAACTCACACAATGTATACATCATG
GCAGACAAACAAAAGAATGGAATCAAAGTTAACTTCAAAATTAGACACAACATTGAAGATGGAAGCGTTC
AACTAGCAGACCATTATCAACAAAATACTCCAATTGGCGATGGCCCTGTCCTTTTACCAGACAACCATTA
CCTGTCCACACAATCTGCCCTTTCGAAAGATCCCAACGAAAAGAGAGACCACATGGTCCTTCTTGAGTTT
GTAACAGCTGCTGGGATTACACATGGCATGGATGAACTATACAAAAGGCCTGCAGCAAACGACGAAAACT
ACGCTGCAGCAGTTTAAAGCTTTAATGCGGTAGTTTATCACAGTTAAATTGCTAACGCAGTCAGGCACCG
TGTATGAAATCTAACAATGCGCTCATCGTCATCCTCGGCACCGTCACCCTGGATGCTGTAGGCATAGGCT
TGGTTATGCCGGTACTGCCGGGCCTCTTGCGGGATATCGTCCATTCCGACAGCATCGCCAGTCACTATGG
CGTGCTGCTAGCGCTTTTAGCCGCTTTAGCGGCCTTTCCCCCTACCCGAAGGGTGGGGGCGCGTGTGCAG
CCCCGCAGGGCCTGTCTCGGTCGATCATTCAGCCCGGCTCATCCTTCTGGCGTGGCGGCAGACCGAACAA
GGCGCGGTCGTGGTCGCGTTCAAGGTACGCATCCATTGCCGCCATGAGCCGATCCTCCGGCCACTCGCTG
CTGTTCACCTTGGCCAAAATCATGGCCCCCACCAGCACCTTGCGCCTTGTTTCGTTCTTGCGCTCTTGCT
GCTGTTCCCTTGCCCGCACCCGCTGAATTTCGGCATTGATTCGCGCTCGTTGTTCTTCGAGCTTGGCCAG
CCGATCCGCCGCCTTGTTGCTCCCCTTAACCATCTTGACACCCCATTGTTAATGTGCTGTCTCGTAGGCT
ATCATGGAGGCACAGCGGCGGCAATCCCGACCCTACTTTGTAGGGGAGGGGGCACTTACCGGTTTCTCTT
CGAGAAACTGGCCTAACGGCCACCCTTCGGGCGGTGCGCTCTCCGAGGGCCATTGCATGGAGCCGAAAAG
CAAAAGCAACAGCGAGGCAGCATGGCGATTTATCACCTTACGGCGAAAACCGGCAGCAGGTCGGGCGGCC
AATCGGCCAGGGCCAAGGCCGACTACATCCAGCGCGAAGGCAAGTATGCCCGCGACATGGATGAAGTCTT
GCACGCCGAATCCGGGCACATGCCGGAGTTCGTCGAGCGGCCCGCCGACTACTGGGATGCTGCCGACCTG
TATGAACGCGCCAATGGGCGGCTGTTCAAGGAGGTCGAATTTGCCCTGCCGGTCGAGCTGACCCTCGACC
AGCAGAAGGCGCTGGCGTCCGAGTTCGCCCAGCACCTGACCGGTGCCGAGCGCCTGCCGTATACGCTGGC
CATCCATGCCGGTGGCGGCGAGAACCCGCACTGCCACCTGATGATCTCCGAGCGGATCAATGACGGCATC
GAGCGGCCCGCCGCTCAGTGGTTCAAGCGGTACAACGGCAAGACCCCGGAGAAGGGCGGGGCACAGAAGA
CCGAAGCGCTCAAGCCCAAGGCATGGCTTGAGCAGACCCGCGAGGCATGGGCCGACCATGCCAACCGGGC
ATTAGAGCGGGCTGGCCACGACGCCCGCATTGACCACAGAACACTTGAGGCGCAGGGCATCGAGCGCCTG
CCCGGTGTTCACCTGGGGCCGAACGTGGTGGAGATGGAAGGCCGGGGCATCCGCACCGACCGGGCAGACG
TGGCCCTGAACATCGACACCGCCAACGCCCAGATCATCGACTTACAGGAATACCGGGAGGCAATAGACCA
TGAACGCAATCGACAGAGTGAAGAAATCCAGAGGCATCAACGAGTTAGCGGAGCAGATCGAACCGCTGGC
CCAGAGCATGGCGACACTGGCCGACGAAGCCCGGCAGGTCATGAGCCAGACCCAGCAGGCCAGCGAGGCG
CAGGCGGCGGAGTGGCTGAAAGCCCAGCGCCAGACAGGGGCGGCATGGGTGGAGCTGGCCAAAGAGTTGC
GGGAGGTAGCCGCCGAGGTGAGCAGCGCCGCGCAGAGCGCCCGGAGCGCGTCGCGGGGGTGGCACTGGAA
GCTATGGCTAACCGTGATGCTGGCTTCCATGATGCCTACGGTGGTGCTGCTGATCGCATCGTTGCTCTTG
CTCGACCTGACGCCACTGACAACCGAGGACGGCTCGATCTGGCTGCGCTTGGTGGCCCGATGAAGAACGA
CAGGACTTTGCAGGCCATAGGCCGACAGCTCAAGGCCATGGGCTGTGAGCGCTC
Features (pLannotate 1.2.2; 14 found; start..end, strand, type, name):
    181..769     -  rep_origin     ori: high-copy-number ColE1/pMB1/pBR322/pUC origin of replication
    940..1800    -  CDS            AmpR: β-lactamase; bla; confers resistance to ampicillin, carbenicillin, and related antibiotics
   1801..1905    -  promoter       AmpR promoter: bla
   2006..2032    +  misc_feature   MCS (fragment): pUC18/19 multiple cloning site
   2029..2199    +  CDS            secY (fragment): SECY_ECOLI - Also known as prlA. Experimental evidence at protein level: Swiss-Prot protein existence level 1. The central subunit of the protein translocation channel SecYEG. Consists of two halves formed by TMs 1-5 and 6-10. These two domains form a lateral gate at the front which open onto the bilayer between TMs 2 and 7, and are clamped together by SecE at the back. The channel is closed by both a pore ring composed of hydrophobic SecY resides and a short helix (helix 2A) on the extracellular side of the membrane which forms a plug. The plug probably moves laterally to allow the channel to
   2234..2347    +  CDS            rpmJ (sequence withheld): RL36_ECOLI - Experimental evidence at protein level: Swiss-Prot protein existence level 1. From Escherichia coli (strain K12).
   2500..2655    +  CDS            rpsM (fragment): RS13_ECOLI - Experimental evidence at protein level: Swiss-Prot protein existence level 1. The C-terminal tail plays a role in the affinity of the 30S P site for different tRNAs. From Escherichia coli (strain K12).
   2659..3372    +  CDS            GFPmut3: GFPmut3 is a basic (constitutively fluorescent) green fluorescent protein published in 1996, derived from Aequorea victoria. It is reported to be a very rapidly-maturing weak dimer.
   3382..3402    +  CDS            ssrA tag (LVA) (fragment): C-terminal peptide that mediates degradation in bacteria through the ClpXP and ClpAP proteases (McGinness et al., 2006) mutant LVA variant that confers accelerated degradation under some conditions (Andersen et al., 1998)
   3471..3622    +  CDS            TcR (fragment): tetracycline efflux protein; tet; confers resistance to tetracycline
   3617..3679    -  rep_origin     RSF1010 oriV (fragment): replication origin of the broad-host-range plasmid RSF1010; requires the RSF1010 RepA/B/C proteins for replication (Scholz et al., 1989)
   3709..3990    -  CDS            mobC: MOBC_ECOLX - Protein predicted: Swiss-Prot protein existence level 4. This protein is essential to promote the specific transfer of the plasmid in the presence of conjugative plasmids. From Escherichia coli.
   4021..4108    +  oriT           RSF1010 oriT: origin of transfer of the broad-host-range plasmid RSF1010 (Scholz et al., 1989)
   4189..5409    +  CDS            mobA (fragment): MOBA2_ECOLX - Also known as repB. Experimental evidence at protein level: Swiss-Prot protein existence level 1. Part of the relaxosome complex that is responsible for plasmid transfer during conjugation. Locally unwinds DNA and catalyzes the cleavage of one of the DNA strands at oriT. The cleaved strand is then transferred through the dedicated type IV secretion apparatus. MobA remains covalently linked at the 5' end of the strand, and once in the recipient cell, it probably catalyzes the rejoining of the two ends of the strand, re-forming the circular plasmid DNA. The primase activity of MobA
