[The description below was written by a language model from this plasmid's Addgene catalogue record and pLannotate feature annotations shown in this document.]
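Description:
pFPV25.1_dGFPmut3-AAV is a 5.4 kb bacterial expression plasmid built on the pFPV25.1 backbone that reports rpsM promoter activity through a short-lived green fluorescent protein. It replicates from a ColE1/pMB1-type origin and is selected with ampicillin via the β-lactamase gene and its native promoter. The catalogue lists it as low copy, whereas the automated annotation labels the origin generically as high-copy, so the record is not fully consistent on this point. The backbone also carries RSF1010-derived mobilisation elements (oriT, mobC and a mobA fragment), which would allow transfer by conjugation when a helper conjugative system is present. Only a small fragment of the RSF1010 oriV and a remnant of a tetracycline resistance gene are annotated, and neither appears to be functional.

The payload begins with a chromosomal segment spanning the end of secY, rpmJ and the start of rpsM, matched by the annotation to the E. coli homologues. This is the ribosomal protein operon region that supplies the rpsM promoter. The rpsM fragment ends immediately before the GFPmut3 coding sequence, suggesting a fusion or very tight coupling, although the record does not confirm the reading frame. GFPmut3 is a rapidly maturing Aequorea-derived GFP variant. Here it is followed by an ssrA-type degradation tag, described in the catalogue as the AAV variant (the annotation tool matched it partially to the related LVA version). This tag directs the protein to the ClpXP and ClpAP proteases.

Because the tagged protein is turned over rather than accumulating, fluorescence tracks current promoter activity, not its history. The associated publication concerns ribosomal regulation and subpopulation emergence in stressed Salmonella, which fits use as a dynamic single-cell reporter of ribosomal gene expression.
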