Addgene plasmid #187377: pFPV25.1_dGFPmut3-AAV
Purpose: rpsM promoter driving the expression of destabilized GFPmut3 (containing a AAV C-terminal tail)
Depositing lab: Roi Avraham. Depositing organization: Weizmann Institute of Science. Publication: Physiological stress drives the emergence of a Salmonella subpopulation through ribosomal RNA regulation. Ciolli Mattioli C, Eisner K, Rosenbaum A, Wang M, Rivalta A, Amir A, Golding I, Avraham R. Curr Biol. 2023 Nov 20;33(22):4880-4892.e14. doi: 10.1016/j.cub.2023.09.064. Epub 2023 Oct 24. PubMed 37879333.
Backbone
  Vector backbone: pFPV25.1
  Vector type: Bacterial Expression
Growth in bacteria
  Bacterial resistance: Ampicillin, 100 μg/mL
  Growth temperature: 37°C
  Growth strain: DH5alpha
  Copy number: Low Copy
Gene/Insert
  Gene/Insert name: dGFPmut3_AAV
  Species: Synthetic
  Mutation: C-terminal AAV tail
  Tag / fusion protein: AAV (C terminal on insert)
  Cloning method: Gibson Cloning
Terms and licenses: Academic/Nonprofit Terms; Industry Terms: Not Available to Industry
How to cite: pFPV25.1_dGFPmut3-AAV was a gift from Roi Avraham (Addgene plasmid # 187377 ; http://n2t.net/addgene:187377 ; RRID:Addgene_187377)
